>Addgene plasmid #191227 | Chinchilla+N122D–insM | addgene full sequence | sequence record 379797 | Addgene NGS Result
TTCTCTGTCACAGAATGAAAATTTTTCTGTCATCTCTTCGTTATTAATGTTTGTAATTGACTGAATATCA
ACGCTTATTTGCAGCCTGAATGGCGAATGGG
[124 nt withheld, positions 102-225]
C
[91 nt withheld, positions 227-317]
A
[49 nt withheld, positions 319-367]
CCTTTGACGTTGGAGTCCACGTTCTT
[37 nt withheld, positions 394-430]
ACCCTATCTCGGTCTATTCTTTTGATTTATAAGGGATTTTGCCGATTTCGGCCTATTGGTTAAAAAATGA
GCTGATTTAACAAAAATTTAACGCGAATTTTAACAAAATATTAACGCTTACAATTTAGGTGGCACTTTTC
GGGGAAATGTGCGCGGAACCCCTATTTGTTTATTTTTCTAAATACATTCAAATATGTATCCGCTCATGAG
ACAATAACCCTGATAAATGCTTCAATAATATTGAAAAAGGAAGAGTATGAGTATTCAACATTTCCGTGTC
GCCCTTATTCCCTTTTTTGCGGCATTTTGCCTTCCTGTTTTTGCTCACCCAGAAACGCTGGTGAAAGTAA
AAGATGCTGAAGATCAGTTGGGTGCACGAGTGGGTTACATCGAACTGGATCTCAACAGCGGTAAGATCCT
TGAGAGTTTTCGCCCCGAAGAACGTTTTCCAATGATGAGCACTTTTAAAGTTCTGCTATGTGGCGCGGTA
TTATCCCGTATTGACGCCGGGCAAGAGCAACTCGGTCGCCGCATACACTATTCTCAGAATGACTTGGTTG
AGTACTCACCAGTCACAGAAAAGCATCTTACGGATGGCATGACAGTAAGAGAATTATGCAGTGCTGCCAT
AACCATGAGTGATAACACTGCGGCCAACTTACTTCTGACAACGATCGGAGGACCGAAGGAGCTAACCGCT
TTTTTGCACAACATGGGGGATCATGTAACTCGCCTTGATCGTTGGGAACCGGAGCTGAATGAAGCCATAC
CAAACGACGAGCGTGACACCACGATGCCTGTAGCAATGGCAACAACGTTGCGCAAACTATTAACTGGCGA
ACTACTTACTCTAGCTTCCCGGCAACAATTAATAGACTGGATGGAGGCGGATAAAGTTGCAGGACCACTT
CTGCGCTCGGCCCTTCCGGCTGGCTGGTTTATTGCTGATAAATCTGGAGCCGGTGAGCGTGGGTCTCGCG
GTATCATTGCAGCACTGGGGCCAGATGGTAAGCCCTCCCGTATCGTAGTTATCTACACGACGGGGAGTCA
GGCAACTATGGATGAACGAAATAGACAGATCGCTGAGATAGGTGCCTCACTGATTAAGCATTGGTAACTG
TCAGACCAAGTTTACTCATATATACTTTAGATTGATTTAAAACTTCATTTTTAATTTAAAAGGATCTAGG
TGAAGATCCTTTTTGATAATCTCATGACCAAAATCCCTTAACGTGAGTTTTCGTTCCACTGAGCGTCAGA
CCCCGTAGAAAAGATCAAAGGATCTTCTTGAGATCCTTTTTTTCTGCGCGTAATCTGCTGCTTGCAAACA
AAAAAACCACCGCTACCAGCGGTGGTTTGTTTGCCGGATCAAGAGCTACCAACTCTTTTTCCGAAGGTAA
CTGGCTTCAGCAGAGCGCAGATACCAAATACTGTTCTTCTAGTGTAGCCGTAGTTAGGCCACCACTTCAA
GAACTCTGTAGCACCGCCTACATACCTCGCTCTGCTAATCCTGTTACCAGTGGCTGCTGCCAGTGGCGAT
AAGTCGTGTCTTACCGGGTTGGACTCAAGACGATAGTTACCGGATAAGGCGCAGCGGTCGGGCTGAACGG
GGGGTTCGTGCACACAGCCCAGCTTGGAGCGAACGACCTACACCGAACTGAGATACCTACAGCGTGAGCT
ATGAGAAAGCGCCACGCTTCCCGAAGGGAGAAAGGCGGACAGGTATCCGGTAAGCGGCAGGGTCGGAACA
GGAGAGCGCACGAGGGAGCTTCCAGGGGGAAACGCCTGGTATCTTTATAGTCCTGTCGGGTTTCGCCACC
TCTGACTTGAGCGTCGATTTTTGTGATGCTCGTCAGGGGGGCGGAGCCTATGGAAAAACGCCAGCAACGC
GGCCTTTTTACGGTTCCTGGCCTTTTGCTGGCCTTTTGCTCACATGTTCTTTCCTGCGTTATCCCCTGAT
TCTGTGGATAACCGTATTACCGCCTTTGAGTGAGCTGATACCGCTCGCCGCAGCCGAACGACCGAGCGCA
GCGAGTCAGTGAGCGAGGAAGCGGAAGAGCGCCTGATGCGGTATTTTCTCCTTACGCATCTGTGCGGTAT
TTCACACCGCATAGACCAGCCGCGTAACCTGGCAAAATCGGTTACGGTTGAGTAATAAATGGATGCCCTG
CGTAAGCGGGTGTGGGCGGACAATAAAGTCTTAAACTGAACAAAATAGATCTAAACTATGACAATAAAGT
CTTAAACTAGACAGAATAGTTGTAAACTGAAATCAGTCCAGTTATGCTGTGAAAAAGCATACTGGACTTT
TGTTATGGCTAAAGCAAACTCTTCATTTTCTGAAGTGCAAATTGCCCGTCGTATTAAAGAGGGGCGTGGC
CAAGGGCATGGTAAAGACTATATTCGCGGCGTTGTGACAATTTACCGAACAACTCCGCGGCCGGGAAGCC
GATCTCGGCTTGAACGAATTGTTAGGTGGCGGTACTTGGGTCGATATCAAAGTGCATCACTTCTTCCCGT
ATGCCCAACTTTGTATAGAGAGCCACTGCGGGATCGTCACCGTAATCTGCTTGCACGTAGATCACATAAG
CACCAAGCGCGTTGGCCTCATGCTTGAGGAGATTGATGAGCGCGGTGGCAATGCCCTGCCTCCGGTGCTC
GCCGGAGACTGCGAGATCATAGATATAGATCTCACTACGCGGCTGCTCAAACTTGGGCAGAACGTAAGCC
GCGAGAGCGCCAACAACCGCTTCTTGGTCGAAGGCAGCAAGCGCGATGAATGTCTTACTACGGAGCAAGT
TCCCGAGGTAATCGGAGTCCGGCTGATGTTGGGAGTAGGTGGCTACGTCTCCGAACTCACGACCGAAAAG
ATCAAGAGCAGCCCGCATGGATTTGACTTGGTCAGGGCCGAGCCTACATGTGCGAATGATGCCCATACTT
GAGCCACCTAACTTTGTTTTAGGGCGACTGCCCTGCTGCGTAACATCGTTGCTGCTGCGTAACATCGTTG
CTGCTCCATAACATCAAACATCGACCCACGGCGTAACGCGCTTGCTGCTTGGATGCCCGAGGCATAGACT
GTACAAAAAAACAGTCATAACAAGCCATGAAAACCGCCACTGCGCCGTTACCACCGCTGCGTTCGGTCAA
GGTTCTGGACCAGTTGCGTGAGCGCATACGCTACTTGCATTACAGTTTACGAACCGAACAGGCTTATGTC
AACTGGGTTCGTGCCTTCATCCGTTTCCACGGTGTGCGTCACCCGGCAACCTTGGGCAGCAGCGAAGTCG
AGGCATTTCTGTCCTGGCTGGCGAACGAGCGCAAGGTTTCGGTCTCCACGCATCGTCAGGCATTGGCGGC
CTTGCTGTTCTTCTACGGCAAGGTGCTGTGCACGGATCTGCCCTTGCTTCAGGAGATCGGTAGACCTCGG
CCGTCGCGGCGCTTGCCGGTGGTGCTGACCCCGGATGAAGTGGTTCGCATCCTCGGTTTTCTGGAAGGCG
AGCATCGTTTGTTCGCCCAGGACTCTAGCTATAGTTCTAGTGGTTGGCTACGTACCCGTAGTGGCTATGG
CAGGGCTTGCCGCCCCGACGTTGGCTGCGAGCCCTGGGCCTTCACCCGAACTTGGGGGTTGGGGTGGGGA
AAAGGAAGAAACGCGGGCGTATTGGTCCCAATGGGGTCTCGGTGGGGTATCGACAGAGTGCCAGCCCTGG
GACCGAACCCCGCGTTTATGAACAAACGACCCAACACCCGTGCGTTTTATTCTGTCTTTTTATTGCCGTC
ATAGCGCGGGTTCCTTCCGGTATTGTCTCCTTCCGTGTTTCAGTTAGCCTCCCCCATCTCCCGGTACCGC
ATGCTCAGCTCTTAACTTCAATTTTTACATCAAAGCGTCCCTGAAAACGGTCTTTCTCACTGTACCCAAT
GTTCTCACCGTACGCCTTACACTCAATGCGAACTTCAGTGTCCATGGTGAGGTTGGTGAACTGTACGGCC
AGCAGGGGCTGCAGATACTTGGGCTGCAGGAGTTTGCCGTAGTAGGGGTAATACTGCAGAGGAAACCCGG
CGAATCCGCCCATTCCAAAGTATTCCACAGTTCCAATTTTATCTTTATCATCTTCTCGCTTGCCAGTGCA
CTGAACCGGCAGAACATACGGGTTGTACTTCATCCCTGCGTAAATATCCGTGGACTCCAAAGACTCATTC
TTGGGAGGCTTTGGTTTGAAACCCAGAACTCGGTTGAGCTTTATGATGATGCAGGGTTTGCCATCTCTGT
AGCCGTAAGTCTCATCATTCATTCCAGAGCAGTTTCCCAGCCATTCGAGCTTGAACCTGCAGACCTTTCG
CTCACCCCGTTCATGGCTGTAGTCTCCTCGTTCTTTGGGTTCACTGGGCACAGTGCCACAGTCTTCGAAA
ATCATGTCATCCTTCTGGGCTGCATCTTTGTACTTGTCCAGGAACCTAATTATGTTCAACACATAGGCCT
CATAGCTCTTGGGATCATTAGGACGAAAGGAAATTTCAGTCTTCTGGATCTGAGGAATCTGTGTTAATCC
TGGTGGGGCCACCCGGTCCTGGTAGGTGGGCTTCAGTTCACTGATGGTCAGCAACATCACCTGGATGGTT
CCGATGAAGATGCCAGCCAGGCAGCCGTAAAATATCACGTAGAACAGGAGGATCTTAAACCAGCTGCCGC
CGGTCCGGCCCAGGAACTCCTTCTTCTCCGAGTTCCAGATGAACTTCTTCCAGCTGCCCTCCTCCTTGGC
TTTCCCGCGGGCCATCTCGAGATCCCGGGTGATCAAGTCTTCGTCGAGTGATTGTAAATAAAATGTAATT
TACAGTATAGTATTTTAATTAATATACAAATGATTTGATAATAATTCTTATTTAACTATAATATATTGTG
TTGGGTTGAATTAAAGGTCCGTATACTCCGGAATATTAATAGATCATGGAGATAATTAAAATGATAACCA
TCTCGCAAATAAATAAGTATTTTACTGTTTTCGTAACAGTTTTGTAATAAAAAAACCTATAAATATTCCG
GATTATTCATACCGTCCCACCATCGGGCGCGGATCCCGGTCCGAAGCGCGCGGAATTCAAAGGCCTACGT
CGACGAGCTCACCTATAGGGCGAATTGGCGGAAGGCCGTCAAGGCCGCATGTCGACATGGGGAAGGGGGT
TGGACGTGATAAATATGAACCCGCAGCCGTTTCAGAACAAGGCGACAAAAAGAGCAGAAAGGCCAAGAAA
GAGAGGGATATGGATGAACTGAAGAAAGAAGTTTCTATGGATGACCATAAACTTAGCCTTGATGAACTTC
ATCGTAAATATGGAACAGACTTGAGCCGCGGCTTAACCGCTGCTCGGGCTGCTGAGATCCTGGCCCGAGA
TGGTCCTAATTCCCTCACACCCCCTCCCACTACACCTGAATGGGTCAAATTCTGCCGGCAGCTGTTTGGA
GGGTTCTCGATGTTACTGTGGATTGGAGCAATACTTTGCTTCTTGGCCTATGGCATTGAAAGTTTAAGCG
AAGAGGGACCTTCAAACGATGATCTGTATCTTGGTGTGGTGCTGTCTGCTGTCGTCATCATAACTGGCTG
TTTCTCCTACTATCAAGAAGCTAAAAGTTCAAAGATTATGGATTCCTTCAAAAACATGGTCCCTCAGCAA
GCTCTAGTGATTCGAAATGGTGAGAAAATGAGCATCAATGCAGAAGATGTTGTAGTTGGGGATCTGGTGG
AAGTAAAAGGAGGAGACAGAATCCCTGCTGATCTCCGAATCATATCTGCAAATGGCTGCAAGGTGGATAA
CTCCTCCCTCACTGGAGAATCAGAACCCCAGACTAGGTCTCCGGATTTCACAAATGAAAATCCCTTGGAG
ACCAGGAATATTGCCTTTTTTTCAACCAACTGTGTCGAAGGCACTGCTCGTGGCATTGTTGTGTACACTG
GGGACCGCACTGTGATGGGAAGGATTGCTACCCTGGCTTCTGGGCTAGAAGGAGGCCAGACACCCATTGC
TGCAGAAATTGAACATTTCATCCACATCATCACGGGTGTGGCTGTGTTCCTGGGAGTGTCTTTCTTCATC
CTTTCTCTAATCCTCGAGTACACCTGGCTTGAGGCTGTCATCTTCCTCATTGGCATTATCGTAGCCAATG
TGCCAGAAGGATTGCTGGCCACTGTCACGGTGTGTCTGACGCTTACTGCCAAACGCATGGCGCGGAAGAA
CTGCTTGGTGAAGAACTTAGAAGCTGTGGAAACGTTGGGATCCACATCTACCATCTGCTCAGATAAAACT
GGAACTCTGACTCAAAACCGAATGACAGTGGCCCACATGTGGTTTGACAATCAAATCCATGAAGCTGATA
CAACAGAGAATCAGAGCGGTGTCTCATTCGACAAGACCTCAGCCACCTGGCTTGCTCTGTCCAGAATTGC
AGGTCTTTGTAACAGGGCAGTGTTTCAGGCTAACCAGGAAAACATACCTATTCTTAAGCGGGCAGTTGCA
GGAGATGCCTCTGAGTCAGCACTGTTAAAATGCATTGAGCTGTGCTGTGGATCTGTGAAGGATATGAGAG
ACAGATATGCCAAGATCGTGGAGATACCGTTCAACTCCACCAACAAGTACCAGTTATCCATTCATAAGAA
CCCCAACACAAACGAGCCACGACACCTGTTGGTGATGAAGGGCGCTCCGGAGAGGATCCTGGACCGGTGC
AACTCTATCCTCCTCCATGGCAAGGAACAGCCCCTGGACGAGGAGCTGAAGGATGCTTTTCAGAACGCCT
ACCTGGAGCTGGGTGGCCTTGGAGAGCGAGTGCTGGGTTTCTGCCACCTTCATCTACCAGATGAACAGTT
TCCAGAAGGGTTCCAGTTTGACACTGATGAAGTGAATTTCCCCCTGGATAATCTCTGCTTTGTTGGGCTC
ATCTCCATGATCGACCCCCCTCGGGCTGCTGTTCCTGATGCCGTGGGCAAATGTCGAAGCGCGGGAATTA
AGGTCATCATGGTCACGGGAGACCATCCAATCACAGCGAAAGCCATTGCCAAAGGCGTGGGCATCATCTC
AGAGGGCAACGAGACTGTGGAAGACATCGCTGCCCGCCTCAACATCCCAGTGAGCCAGGTGAACCCCAGA
GATGCCAAGGCCTGTGTCCTACATGGCAGTGACCTGAAGGACATGAGCCCAGAGCAGCTGGATGACATTT
TGAAGCACCACACTGAGATTGTGTTTGCCAGGACATCCCCTCAACAGAAGCTTATCATTGTGGAAGGCTG
CCAGAGACAGGGTGCTATTGTGGCCGTCACTGGTGATGGTGTCAATGACTCTCCAGCTTTGAAGAAAGCA
GACATTGGGGTTGCTATGGGGATTGCAGGCTCCGACGTGTCTAAACAAGCTGCTGACATGATTCTTTTGG
ATGACAACTTTGCCTCAATTGTGACTGGAGTAGAAGAAGGTCGTCTGATCTTTGATAACTTGAAGAAATC
CATTGCTTACACCCTAACCAGTAACATTCCAGAGATCACCCCCTTCCTGATATTTATTATTGCAAACATT
CCACTACCACTGGGGACTGTCACCATCCTCTGCATTGACTTAGGCACTGACATGGTCCCTGCCATCTCAC
TGGCGTATGAGCAAGCTGAGAGTGACATCATGAAAAGACAGCCCAGAAACCCCAAAACTGACAAGCTCGT
GAACGAGCGGCTGATCAGCATGGCCTATGGACAGATCGGTATGATCCAGGCCCTCGGGGGCTTCTTCACT
TACTTTGTGATTCTGGCTGAGAATGGCTTCCTTCCAATTCACTTGTTGGGCCTCCGTGTGGACTGGGATG
ACCGCTGGATCAATGACATGGAAGACAGCTATGGGCAGCAGTGGACCTACGAGCAGAGGAAAATCGTGGA
GTTCACTTGCCACACAGCCTTCTTCGTCAGTATTGTGGTGGTGCAGTGGGCCGACTTGATCATCTGCAAG
ACCCGGAGGAATTCCGTTTTCCAGCAGGGGATGAAGAACAAGATCTTAATATTTGGCCTCTTTGAAGAGA
CAGCCCTTGCTGCTTTCCTTTCCTACTGCCCTGGAATGGGTGTTGCCCTTAGGATGTATCCCCTCAAACC
TACCTGGTGGTTCTGTGCCTTCCCCTACTCCCTGCTCATCTTCGTGTACGACGAAGTCAGGAAGCTCATC
ATCAGGCGGCGCCCTGGCGGCTGGGTGGAGAAGGAAACCTACTACTAGGCGGCCGCCTGGGCCTCATGGG
CCTTCCGCTCACTGCCCGCTTTCCAGTGCGGCCGCTTTCGAATCTAGAGCCTGCAGTCTCGACAAGCTTG
TCGAGAAGTACTAGAGGATCATAATCAGCCATACCACATTTGTAGAGGTTTTACTTGCTTTAAAAAACCT
CCCACACCTCCCCCTGAACCTGAAACATAAAATGAATGCAATTGTTGTTGTTAACTTGTTTATTGCAGCT
TATAATGGTTACAAATAAAGCAATAGCATCACAAATTTCACAAATAAAGCATTTTTTTCACTGCATTCTA
GTTGTGGTTTGTCCAAACTCATCAATGTATCTTATCATGTCTGGATCTGATCACTGCTTGAGCCTAGGAG
ATCCGAACCAGATAAGTGAAATCTAGTTCCAAACTATTTTGTCATTTTTAATTTTCGTATTAGCTTACGA
CGCTACACCCAGTTCCCATCTATTTTGTCACTCTTCCCTAAATAATCCTTAAAAACTCCATTTCCACCCC
TCCCAGTTCCCAACTATTTTGTCCGCCCACAGCGGGGCATTTTTCTTCCTGTTATGTTTTTAATCAAACA
TCCTGCCAACTCCATGTGACAAACCGTCATCTTCGGCTACTTT
Features (pLannotate 1.2.2; 18 found; start..end, strand, type, name):
     81..97      +  CDS            lacZα (fragment): LacZα fragment of β-galactosidase; lacZ fragment
    102..556     +  rep_origin     f1 ori (sequence partly withheld): f1 bacteriophage origin of replication; arrow indicates direction of (+) strand synthesis
    582..686     +  promoter       AmpR promoter: bla
    687..1547    +  CDS            AmpR: β-lactamase; bla; confers resistance to ampicillin, carbenicillin, and related antibiotics
   1718..2306    +  rep_origin     ori: high-copy-number ColE1/pMB1/pBR322/pUC origin of replication
   2492..2543    -  misc_feature   bom (fragment): basis of mobility region from pBR322
   2611..2835    -  mobile_element Tn7R: mini-Tn7 element (right end of the Tn7 transposon) Tn7
   2902..3435    -  CDS            GmR: gentamycin acetyltransferase; aacC1; confers resistance to gentamycin
   3624..3652    -  promoter       Pc promoter: intI1 (promoter lies within the coding sequence); class 1 integron promoter
   3630..3989    -  CDS            YPR2_ECOLX (fragment): Protein predicted: Swiss-Prot protein existence level 4. From Escherichia coli.
   4160..4208    -  polyA_signal   HSV TK poly(A) signal: herpes simplex virus thymidine kinase polyadenylation signal (Cole and Stacy, 1985)
   4288..5205    -  CDS            ATP1B1: AT1B1_HUMAN - Also known as ATP1B. Experimental evidence at protein level: Swiss-Prot protein existence level 1. Involved in cell adhesion and establishing epithelial cell polarity. From Homo sapiens (Human).
   5240..5349    -  promoter       p10 promoter: baculovirus promoter for expression in insect cells
   5373..5464    +  promoter       polyhedrin promoter: polh from Autographa californica; promoter for the baculovirus polyhedrin gene
   5597..8665    +  CDS            ATP1A1: AT1A1_HUMAN - Experimental evidence at protein level: Swiss-Prot protein existence level 1. This is the catalytic component of the active enzyme, which catalyzes the hydrolysis of ATP coupled with the exchange of sodium and potassium ions across the plasma membrane. This action creates the electrochemical gradient of sodium and potassium ions, providing the energy for active transport of various nutrients. From Homo sapiens (Human).
   8777..8860    +  CDS            large T antigen (fragment): large T antigen from SV40 (simian virus 40)
   8883..9017    +  polyA_signal   SV40 poly(A) signal: SV40 polyadenylation signal
   9046..9211    -  mobile_element Tn7L: mini-Tn7 element (left end of the Tn7 transposon) Tn7
