[The description below was written by a language model from this plasmid's Addgene catalogue record and pLannotate feature annotations shown in this document.]
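Description:
Chinchilla+N122D–insM is a baculovirus donor plasmid built on pFastBac Dual for co-expressing the two subunits of the Na,K-ATPase from Chinchilla lanigera in insect cells. It is maintained in E. coli through a high-copy ColE1/pUC-type origin with ampicillin resistance, and it also carries an f1 origin. The expression region lies between the Tn7R and Tn7L ends of a mini-Tn7 element, together with a gentamicin resistance gene driven by the Pc integron promoter. In the standard use of this backbone, that whole segment is transposed into a baculovirus shuttle genome (bacmid) in E. coli, and the recombinant bacmid is then used to generate virus for infecting insect cells.

The two baculoviral late promoters sit back to back and drive transcription in opposite directions. The polyhedrin (PH) promoter drives the catalytic alpha subunit, ATP1A1 (about 3.1 kb), terminated by the SV40 polyadenylation signal. The p10 promoter drives the beta subunit, ATP1B1 (about 0.9 kb), terminated by the HSV TK polyadenylation signal. The automated feature table labels both coding sequences by their human Swiss-Prot homologues, but the catalogue record gives the species as chinchilla.

The ATP1A1 insert is an engineered variant. According to the record, the methionine at position 122 was removed and the asparagine at position 129 was replaced with aspartic acid. The construct name writes these changes as N122D and loss of an inserted methionine, so the two sources appear to use different numbering. No epitope tags or reporters are annotated. The associated study examines how amino acid insertions and substitutions interact epistatically to determine toxin resistance of vertebrate Na,K-ATPases, so this plasmid probably serves to produce the mutant pump recombinantly for functional comparison with other variants.
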