Addgene plasmid #191227: Chinchilla+N122D–insM
Purpose: Expresses Na,K-ATPase (ATP1A1 and ATP1B1 in pFastBac Dual vector) in insect cells
Depositing lab: Susanne Dobler. Depositing organization: Universitaet Hamburg. Publication: Epistatic effects between amino acid insertions and substitutions mediate toxin-resistance of vertebrate Na+, K+-ATPases. Mohammadi S, Ozdemir HI, Ozbek P, Sumbul F, Stiller J, Deng Y, Crawford AJ, Rowland HM, Storz JF, Andolfatto P, Dobler S. Mol Biol Evol. 2022 Dec 6:msac258. doi: 10.1093/molbev/msac258. PubMed 36472530.
Backbone
  Vector backbone: pFastBac Dual
  Backbone size w/o insert (bp): 5238
  Vector type: Insect Expression
Growth in bacteria
  Bacterial resistance: Ampicillin, 100 μg/mL
  Growth temperature: 37°C
  Growth strain: DH5alpha
  Copy number: Unknown
Gene/Insert 1
  Gene/Insert name: ATP1A1
  Species: Chinchilla lanigera
  Insert size (bp): 3072
  Mutation: removed methionine at 122 and replaced asparagine at 129 with aspartic acid in the protein sequence
  GenBank ID: XM_005389040
  Promoter: PH
  Cloning method: Gibson Cloning
  Sequencing primers: 5′ ATTCCGGATTATTCATACCGTCCCACCATCG; 3′ GTGGTATGGCTGATTATGATCCTCTAGTACTTCTC
Gene/Insert 2
  Gene/Insert name: ATP1B1
  Species: Chinchilla lanigera
  Insert size (bp): 921
  GenBank ID: XM_005398203
  Promoter: p10
  Cloning method: Restriction Enzyme; 5′ cloning site XhoI (unknown if destroyed); 3′ cloning site PaeI (unknown if destroyed)
  Sequencing primers: 5′ CGGGTTCCTTCCGGTATTGTCTCCTTC; 3′ ACGGACCTTTAATTCAACCCAACACAATATA
Terms and licenses: Academic/Nonprofit Terms; Industry Terms: Not Available to Industry
How to cite: Chinchilla+N122D–insM was a gift from Susanne Dobler (Addgene plasmid # 191227 ; http://n2t.net/addgene:191227 ; RRID:Addgene_191227)
