>Addgene plasmid #191227 | Chinchilla+N122D–insM | depositor partial sequence | sequence record 370735 | ATP1B1 at p10 promoter
ATGGCCCGCGGGAAAGCCAAGGAGGAGGGCAGCTGGAAGAAGTTCATCTGGAACTCGGAGAAGAAGGAGT
TCCTGGGCCGGACCGGCGGCAGCTGGTTTAAGATCCTCCTGTTCTACGTGATATTTTACGGCTGCCTGGC
TGGCATCTTCATCGGAACCATCCAGGTGATGTTGCTGACCATCAGTGAACTGAAGCCCACCTACCAGGAC
CGGGTGGCCCCACCAGGATTAACACAGATTCCTCAGATCCAGAAGACTGAAATTTCCTTTCGTCCTAATG
ATCCCAAGAGCTATGAGGCCTATGTGTTGAACATAATTAGGTTCCTGGACAAGTACAAAGATGCAGCCCA
GAAGGATGACATGATTTTCGAAGACTGTGGCACTGTGCCCAGTGAACCCAAAGAACGAGGAGACTACAGC
CATGAACGGGGTGAGCGAAAGGTCTGCAGGTTCAAGCTCGAATGGCTGGGAAACTGCTCTGGAATGAATG
ATGAGACTTACGGCTACAGAGATGGCAAACCCTGCATCATCATAAAGCTCAACCGAGTTCTGGGTTTCAA
ACCAAAGCCTCCCAAGAATGAGTCTTTGGAGTCCACGGATATTTACGCAGGGATGAAGTACAACCCGTAT
GTTCTGCCGGTTCAGTGCACTGGCAAGCGAGAAGATGATAAAGATAAAATTGGAACTGTGGAATACTTTG
GAATGGGCGGATTCGCCGGGTTTCCTCTGCAGTATTACCCCTACTACGGCAAACTCCTGCAGCCCAAGTA
TCTGCAGCCCCTGCTGGCCGTACAGTTCACCAACCTCACCATGGACACTGAAGTTCGCATTGAGTGTAAG
GCGTACGGTGAGAACATTGGGTACAGTGAGAAAGACCGTTTTCAGGGACGCTTTGATGTAAAAATTGAAG
TTAAGAGCTGA
