>Addgene plasmid #191227 | Chinchilla+N122D–insM | depositor partial sequence | sequence record 370736 | ATP1A1 at PH promoter
ATGGGGAAGGGGGTTGGACGTGATAAATATGAACCCGCAGCCGTTTCAGAACAAGGCGACAAAAAGAGCA
GAAAGGCCAAGAAAGAGAGGGATATGGATGAACTGAAGAAAGAAGTTTCTATGGATGACCATAAACTTAG
CCTTGATGAACTTCATCGTAAATATGGAACAGACTTGAGCCGCGGCTTAACCGCTGCTCGGGCTGCTGAG
ATCCTGGCCCGAGATGGTCCTAATTCCCTCACACCCCCTCCCACTACACCTGAATGGGTCAAATTCTGCC
GGCAGCTGTTTGGAGGGTTCTCGATGTTACTGTGGATTGGAGCAATACTTTGCTTCTTGGCCTATGGCAT
TGAAAGTTTAAGCGAAGAGGGACCTTCAAACGATGATCTGTATCTTGGTGTGGTGCTGTCTGCTGTCGTC
ATCATAACTGGCTGTTTCTCCTACTATCAAGAAGCTAAAAGTTCAAAGATTATGGATTCCTTCAAAAACA
TGGTCCCTCAGCAAGCTCTAGTGATTCGAAATGGTGAGAAAATGAGCATCAATGCAGAAGATGTTGTAGT
TGGGGATCTGGTGGAAGTAAAAGGAGGAGACAGAATCCCTGCTGATCTCCGAATCATATCTGCAAATGGC
TGCAAGGTGGATAACTCCTCCCTCACTGGTGAATCAGAACCCCAGACTAGGTCTCCGGATTTCACAAATG
AAAATCCCTTGGAGACCAGGAATATTGCCTTTTTTTCAACCAACTGTGTCGAAGGCACTGCTCGTGGCAT
TGTTGTGTACACTGGGGACCGCACTGTGATGGGAAGGATTGCTACCCTGGCTTCTGGGCTAGAAGGAGGC
CAGACACCCATTGCTGCAGAAATTGAACATTTCATCCACATCATCACGGGTGTGGCTGTGTTCCTGGGAG
TGTCTTTCTTCATCCTTTCTCTAATCCTCGAGTACACCTGGCTTGAGGCTGTCATCTTCCTCATTGGCAT
TATCGTAGCCAATGTGCCAGAAGGATTGCTGGCCACTGTCACGGTGTGTCTGACGCTTACTGCCAAACGC
ATGGCGCGGAAGAACTGCTTGGTGAAGAACTTAGAAGCTGTGGAAACGTTGGGATCCACATCTACCATCT
GCTCAGATAAAACTGGAACTCTGACTCAAAACCGAATGACAGTGGCCCACATGTGGTTTGACAATCAAAT
CCATGAAGCTGATACAACAGAGAATCAGAGCGGTGTCTCATTCGACAAGACCTCAGCCACCTGGCTTGCT
CTGTCCAGAATTGCAGGTCTTTGTAACAGGGCAGTGTTTCAGGCTAACCAGGAAAACATACCTATTCTTA
AGCGGGCAGTTGCAGGAGATGCCTCTGAGTCAGCACTGTTAAAATGCATTGAGCTGTGCTGTGGATCTGT
GAAGGATATGAGAGACAGATATGCCAAGATCGTGGAGATACCGTTCAACTCCACCAACAAGTACCAGTTA
TCCATTCATAAGAACCCCAACACAAACGAGCCACGACACCTGTTGGTGATGAAGGGCGCTCCGGAGAGGA
TCCTGGACCGGTGCAACTCTATCCTCCTCCATGGCAAGGAACAGCCCCTGGACGAGGAGCTGAAGGATGC
TTTTCAGAACGCCTACCTGGAGCTGGGTGGCCTTGGAGAGCGAGTGCTGGGTTTCTGCCACCTTCATCTA
CCAGATGAACAGTTTCCAGAAGGGTTCCAGTTTGACACTGATGAAGTGAATTTCCCCCTGGATAATCTCT
GCTTTGTTGGGCTCATCTCCATGATCGACCCCCCTCGGGCTGCTGTTCCTGATGCCGTGGGCAAATGTCG
AAGCGCGGGAATTAAGGTCATCATGGTCACGGGAGACCATCCAATCACAGCGAAAGCCATTGCCAAAGGC
GTGGGCATCATCTCAGAGGGCAACGAGACTGTGGAAGACATCGCTGCCCGCCTCAACATCCCAGTGAGCC
AGGTGAACCCCAGAGATGCCAAGGCCTGTGTCCTACATGGCAGTGACCTGAAGGACATGAGCCCAGAGCA
GCTGGATGACATTTTGAAGCACCACACTGAGATTGTGTTTGCCAGGACATCCCCTCAACAGAAGCTTATC
ATTGTGGAAGGCTGCCAGAGACAGGGTGCTATTGTGGCCGTCACTGGTGATGGTGTCAATGACTCTCCAG
CTTTGAAGAAAGCAGACATTGGGGTTGCTATGGGGATTGCAGGCTCCGACGTGTCTAAACAAGCTGCTGA
CATGATTCTTTTGGATGACAACTTTGCCTCAATTGTGACTGGAGTAGAAGAAGGTCGTCTGATCTTTGAT
AACTTGAAGAAATCCATTGCTTACACCCTAACCAGTAACATTCCAGAGATCACCCCCTTCCTGATATTTA
TTATTGCAAACATTCCACTACCACTGGGGACTGTCACCATCCTCTGCATTGACTTAGGCACTGACATGGT
CCCTGCCATCTCACTGGCGTATGAGCAAGCTGAGAGTGACATCATGAAAAGACAGCCCAGAAACCCCAAA
ACTGACAAGCTCGTGAACGAGCGGCTGATCAGCATGGCCTATGGACAGATCGGTATGATCCAGGCCCTCG
GGGGCTTCTTCACTTACTTTGTGATTCTGGCTGAGAATGGCTTCCTTCCAATTCACTTGTTGGGCCTCCG
TGTGGACTGGGATGACCGCTGGATCAATGACATGGAAGACAGCTATGGGCAGCAGTGGACCTACGAGCAG
AGGAAAATCGTGGAGTTCACTTGCCACACAGCCTTCTTCGTCAGTATTGTGGTGGTGCAGTGGGCCGACT
TGATCATCTGCAAGACCCGGAGGAATTCCGTTTTCCAGCAGGGGATGAAGAACAAGATCTTAATATTTGG
CCTCTTTGAAGAGACAGCCCTTGCTGCTTTCCTTTCCTACTGCCCTGGAATGGGTGTTGCCCTTAGGATG
TATCCCCTCAAACCTACCTGGTGGTTCTGTGCCTTCCCCTACTCCCTGCTCATCTTCGTGTACGACGAAG
TCAGGAAGCTCATCATCAGGCGGCGCCCTGGCGGCTGGGTGGAGAAGGAAACCTACTACTAG
